Addgene plasmid #172544: pDCyR4
Purpose: Inducible gene expression, pCDF origin, CymRAM repressor, PCymRC promoter, mRFP, Carbenicillin Resistance Marker.
Depositing lab: Christopher Reisch. Depositing organization: University of Florida.
Backbone
  Vector backbone: original Duet vector
  Backbone manufacturer: Novagen
  Vector type: Bacterial Expression, Synthetic Biology
Growth in bacteria
  Bacterial resistance: Ampicillin, 100 μg/mL
  Growth temperature: 37°C
  Growth strain: DH5alpha
  Copy number: Low Copy
Gene/Insert
  Gene/Insert name: CymRAM-mRFP
  Species: Synthetic
  Promoter: PCymRC
  Cloning method: Ligation Independent Cloning
Resource information
  A portion of this plasmid was derived from a plasmid made by: sAJM.1506 was a gift from Christopher Voigt (Addgene # 108254)
Terms and licenses: Academic/Nonprofit Terms; Industry Terms: Not Available to Industry
How to cite: pDCyR4 was a gift from Christopher Reisch (Addgene plasmid # 172544 ; http://n2t.net/addgene:172544 ; RRID:Addgene_172544)
