[The description below was written by a language model from this plasmid's Addgene catalogue record and pLannotate feature annotations shown in this document.]
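Description:
pDCyR4 is a roughly 4 kb bacterial expression plasmid for synthetic biology, built on a Novagen Duet vector backbone. It provides cumate-type inducible gene expression in E. coli. It replicates from the CloDF13 (CDF) origin, which is listed as low copy and is compatible with other common origins, so the plasmid can be co-maintained with additional vectors in the same cell. Selection is through a β-lactamase gene under its own bla promoter, conferring ampicillin/carbenicillin resistance.

The payload is a two-part regulatory module arranged divergently. On one strand, the CymR repressor from Pseudomonas putida (here the engineered CymRAM variant) is annotated downstream of a fragment of the lacI promoter, which presumably drives its constitutive expression. On the opposite strand, the PCymRC promoter carries two copies of the CuO operator, the CymR binding site from the p-cmt operon. A satellite tobacco ringspot virus hammerhead ribozyme follows, and then the mRFP1 red fluorescent reporter. CymR bound to the operators blocks transcription, and an inducer such as cumate releases it. The self-cleaving ribozyme probably acts as an insulator that trims the 5′ leader, so that translation depends less on promoter context. The record notes that part of the plasmid was derived from a previously deposited sensor strain.

Short annotated fragments of TcR, lacZα, lacI and CmR, and a CAP site found only in the NGS sequence, are probably vestigial sequence or chance matches rather than functional genes. The depositor and NGS-verified sequences differ slightly in length (3,968 versus 3,986 nt) but share the same functional layout. With mRFP as the readout, the plasmid serves to characterize this inducible system. Whether it is also meant as a template for swapping in a gene of interest is not stated in the record.
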