Features (pLannotate 1.2.2; 13 found; start..end, strand, type, name):
     56..794     -  rep_origin     CloDF13 ori: Plasmids containing the CloDF13 (CDF) origin of replication can be propagated in E. coli cells that contain additional plasmids with compatible origins.
    891..955     -  CDS            TcR (fragment): tetracycline efflux protein; tet; confers resistance to tetracycline
    982..1012    -  CDS            lacZα (fragment): LacZα fragment of β-galactosidase; lacZ fragment
   1016..1624    -  CDS            cymR: CYMR_PSEPU - Experimental evidence at transcript level: Swiss-Prot protein existence level 2. Involved in the repression of the cym and cmt operons which are responsible of the p-cymene degradation. From Pseudomonas putida (Arthrobacter siderocapsulatus).
   1663..1708    -  promoter       lacI promoter (fragment): lacI
   1813..1840    +  protein_bind   CuO: CymR-binding P2 operator sequence from the p-cmt operon of Pseudomonas putida (Mullick et al., 2006) CymR
   1871..1898    +  protein_bind   CuO: CymR-binding P2 operator sequence from the p-cmt operon of Pseudomonas putida (Mullick et al., 2006) CymR
   1902..1951    +  misc_RNA       sTRSV HHRz: hammerhead ribozyme from the tobacco ringspot virus satellite RNA (Khvorova et al., 2003)
   2014..2688    +  CDS            mRFP1: mRFP1 is a basic (constitutively fluorescent) red fluorescent protein published in 2002, derived from Discosoma sp.. It is reported to be a somewhat slowly-maturing monomer with low acid sensitivity.
   2719..2803    -  CDS            lacI (fragment): lac repressor; lacI; The lac repressor binds to the lac operator to inhibit transcription in E. coli. This inhibition can be relieved by adding lactose or isopropyl-β-D-thiogalactopyranoside (IPTG).
   2814..2928    -  CDS            CmR (fragment): chloramphenicol acetyltransferase; cat; confers resistance to chloramphenicol
   2926..2997    +  promoter       AmpR promoter: bla
   2998..3858    +  CDS            AmpR: β-lactamase; bla; confers resistance to ampicillin, carbenicillin, and related antibiotics
>Addgene plasmid #172544 | pDCyR4 | depositor full sequence | sequence record 334885 | Full Sequence
GGTGGCACTTTTCGGGGAAGATAGCCCAGTAGCTCCGGGCGTGAGACTGCGGCGGGCGCTGCGGACACAT
ACAAAGTTACCCACAGATTCCGTGGATAAGCAGGGGACTAACATGTGAGGCAAAACAGCAGGGCCGCGCC
GGTGGCGTTTTTCCATAGGCTCCGCCCTCCTGCCAGAGTTCACATAAACAGACGCTTTTCCGGTGCATCT
GTGGGAGCCGTGAGGCTCAACCATGAATCTGACAGTACGGGCGAAACCCGACAGGACTTAAAGATCCCCA
CCGTTTCCGGCGGGTCGCTCCCTCTTGCGCTCTCCTGTTCCGACCCTGCCGTTTACCGGATACCTGTTCC
GCCTTTCTCCCTTACGGGAAGTGTGGCGCTTTCTCATAGCTCACACACTGGTATCTCGGCTCGGTGTAGG
TCGTTCGCTCCAAGCTGGGCTGTAAGCAAGAACTCCCCGTTCAGCCCGACTGCTGCGCCTTATCCGGTAA
CTGTTCACTTGAGTCCAACCCGGAAAAGCACGGTAAAACGCCACTGGCAGCAGCCATTGGTAACTGGGAG
TTCGCAGAGGATTTGTTTAGCTAAACACGCGGTTGCTCTTGAAGTGTGCGCCAAAGTCCGGCTACACTGG
AAGGACAGATTTGGTTGCTGTGCTCTGCGAAAGCCAGTTACCACGGTTAAGCAGTTCCCCAACTGACTTA
ACCTTCGATCAAACCACCTCCCCAGGTGGTTTTTTCGTTTACAGGGCAAAAGATTACGCGCAGAAAAAAA
GGATCTCAAGAAGATCCTTTGATCTTTTCTACTGAACCGCTCTAGATTTCAGTGCAATTTATCTCTTCAA
ATGTAGCACCTGAAGTCAGCCCCATACGATATAAGTTGTAATTCTCATGTTAGTCATGCCCCGCGCCCAC
CGGAAGGAGCTGACTGGGTTGAAGGCTCTCAAGGGCATCGGTCGAGATCCCGGTGCCTAATGAGTGAGCT
AAGTCACGACGTTGTAAAACGACGGCCAGTGATCAACGTTTGAATTTTGCATAACGTTCACGTGCAATTT
CCAGGGTGCTATTACGCACACGTTCAAAACGTTCTTTATCTTTCTGCCACAGGCTACGAACTACCAGACC
ACGAACGCTGTTAAAAATCAGCCACAGAATATCTTCGGCATCATCACGGCTCAGACCACGGCTCACCAGC
ACACCCAGCCACATATCTTCAACAACAAAACGATTACGTTCAACGGTACGCTGAATACCTTCACGCAGTG
CCGGATCACGATCTGCTGCAACAATCAGATCCAGGCCGATGCTAAAATCATCATCCAGAAAAAATTCTGC
TGCATCATCCAGCATCTGCTGAATAACATCATCTTCCGGTTTCAGTTTTGCCAGACGTGCACGGCTACGT
TCGGTAATCTGCTCATACAGCCATTCAAAGGTTGCCAGCAGCAGTTCCAGTTTGGTCGGAAAATGATGGC
TCTGTGCACCACGGCTAACACCGGCTGCACCCGGAACATCTGCAATACGAAAACCTGCATAACCTTTTTC
ACGCAGAACACCCAGTGCTGCTGCAATCAGTTTACCCTGGGTTTCCATTGCACGTTCTGCCTGGGTACGA
CGTTTCGGGCTCATAAGAATCTCCGTTTGGTATTTACTATGAATATTCCATTGGGCGCTATCATGCCATA
CCGCGAAAGGTTTTGCGCCATTCGATGGCGCGCCGCCCCAATTATTGAAGGCCTCCCTAACGGGGGGCCT
TTTTTTGTTTCTGGTCTCCCGCTTAACGATCGTTGGCTGGGATACATATGTCAATGTACCGGAACAAACA
GACAATCTGGTCTGTTTGTATTATGGAAAATTTTTCTGTATAATAGATTCAACAAACAGACAATCTGGTC
TGTTTGTAAAGCTGTCACCGGATGTGCTTTCCGGTCTGATGAGTCCGTGAGGACGAAACAGCCTCTACAA
ATAATTTTGTTTAAGAACTGGGAAGAGCGCAGATTAAAGAGGAGAAATACTAGATGGCTTCCTCCGAAGA
CGTTATCAAAGAGTTCATGCGTTTCAAAGTTCGTATGGAAGGTTCCGTTAACGGTCACGAGTTCGAAATC
GAAGGTGAAGGTGAAGGTCGTCCGTACGAAGGTACCCAGACCGCTAAACTGAAAGTTACCAAAGGTGGTC
CGCTGCCGTTCGCTTGGGACATCCTGTCCCCGCAGTTCCAGTACGGTTCCAAAGCTTACGTTAAACACCC
GGCTGACATCCCGGACTACCTGAAACTGTCCTTCCCGGAAGGTTTCAAATGGGAACGTGTTATGAACTTC
GAAGACGGTGGTGTTGTTACCGTTACCCAGGACTCCTCCCTGCAAGACGGTGAGTTCATCTACAAAGTTA
AACTGCGTGGTACCAACTTCCCGTCCGACGGTCCGGTTATGCAGAAAAAAACCATGGGTTGGGAAGCTTC
CACCGAACGTATGTACCCGGAAGACGGTGCTCTGAAAGGTGAAATCAAAATGCGTCTGAAACTGAAAGAC
GGTGGTCACTACGACGCTGAAGTTAAAACCACCTACATGGCTAAAAAACCGGTTCAGCTGCCGGGTGCTT
ACAAAACCGACATCAAACTGGACATCACCTCCCACAACGAAGACTACACCATCGTTGAACAGTACGAACG
TGCTGAAGGTCGTCACTCCACCGGTGCTTAATAACGCTGATAGTGCTAGTGTAGATCGCGCTTTCCAGTC
GGGAAACCTGTCGTGCCAGCTGCATTAATGAATCGGCCAACGCGCGGGGAGAGGCGGTTTGCGTATTGGG
CGCATGCATAAAAACTGTTGTAATTCATTAAGCATTCTGCCGACATGGAAGCCATCACAAACGGCATGAT
GAACCTGAATCGCCAGCGGCATCAGCACCTTGTCGCCTTGCGTATAATATTTGCCCATTCAAATATGTAT
CCGCTCATGAGACAATAACCCTGATAAATGCTTCAATAATATTGAAAAAGGAAGAGTATGAGTATTCAAC
ATTTCCGTGTCGCCCTTATTCCCTTTTTTGCGGCATTTTGCCTTCCTGTTTTTGCTCACCCAGAAACGCT
GGTGAAAGTAAAAGATGCTGAAGATCAGTTGGGTGCACGAGTGGGTTACATCGAACTGGATCTCAACAGC
GGTAAGATCCTTGAGAGTTTTCGCCCCGAAGAACGTTTTCCAATGATGAGCACTTTTAAAGTTCTGCTAT
GTGGCGCGGTATTATCCCGTATTGACGCCGGGCAAGAGCAACTCGGTCGCCGCATACACTATTCTCAGAA
TGACTTGGTTGAGTACTCACCAGTCACAGAAAAGCATCTTACGGATGGCATGACAGTAAGAGAATTATGC
AGTGCTGCCATAACCATGAGTGATAACACTGCGGCCAACTTACTTCTGACAACGATCGGAGGACCGAAGG
AGCTAACCGCTTTTTTGCACAACATGGGGGATCATGTAACTCGCCTTGATCGTTGGGAACCGGAGCTGAA
TGAAGCCATACCAAACGACGAGCGTGACACCACGATGCCTGTAGCAATGGCAACAACGTTGCGCAAACTA
TTAACTGGCGAACTACTTACTCTAGCTTCCCGGCAACAATTAATAGACTGGATGGAGGCGGATAAAGTTG
CAGGACCACTTCTGCGCTCGGCCCTTCCGGCTGGCTGGTTTATTGCTGATAAATCTGGAGCCGGTGAGCG
TGGGTCTCGCGGTATCATTGCAGCACTGGGGCCAGATGGTAAGCCCTCCCGTATCGTAGTTATCTACACG
ACGGGGAGTCAGGCAACTATGGATGAACGAAATAGACAGATCGCTGAGATAGGTGCCTCACTGATTAAGC
ATTGGTAACTGTCAGACCAAGTTTACTCATATATACTTTAGATTGATTTAAAACTTCATTTTTAATTTAA
AAGGATCTAGGTGAAGATCCTTTTTGATAATCTCATGACCAAAATCCA
