Features (pLannotate 1.2.2; 14 found; start..end, strand, type, name):
     77..815     -  rep_origin     CloDF13 ori: Plasmids containing the CloDF13 (CDF) origin of replication can be propagated in E. coli cells that contain additional plasmids with compatible origins.
    912..976     -  CDS            TcR (fragment): tetracycline efflux protein; tet; confers resistance to tetracycline
    991..1012    -  protein_bind   CAP binding site: CAP binding activates transcription in the presence of cAMP. E. coli catabolite activator protein
   1025..1043    -  CDS            lacZα (fragment): LacZα fragment of β-galactosidase; lacZ fragment
   1047..1655    -  CDS            cymR: CYMR_PSEPU - Experimental evidence at transcript level: Swiss-Prot protein existence level 2. Involved in the repression of the cym and cmt operons which are responsible of the p-cymene degradation. From Pseudomonas putida (Arthrobacter siderocapsulatus).
   1694..1739    -  promoter       lacI promoter (fragment): lacI
   1844..1871    +  protein_bind   CuO: CymR-binding P2 operator sequence from the p-cmt operon of Pseudomonas putida (Mullick et al., 2006) CymR
   1902..1929    +  protein_bind   CuO: CymR-binding P2 operator sequence from the p-cmt operon of Pseudomonas putida (Mullick et al., 2006) CymR
   1933..1982    +  misc_RNA       sTRSV HHRz: hammerhead ribozyme from the tobacco ringspot virus satellite RNA (Khvorova et al., 2003)
   2045..2719    +  CDS            mRFP1: mRFP1 is a basic (constitutively fluorescent) red fluorescent protein published in 2002, derived from Discosoma sp.. It is reported to be a somewhat slowly-maturing monomer with low acid sensitivity.
   2750..2834    -  CDS            lacI (fragment): lac repressor; lacI; The lac repressor binds to the lac operator to inhibit transcription in E. coli. This inhibition can be relieved by adding lactose or isopropyl-β-D-thiogalactopyranoside (IPTG).
   2845..2959    -  CDS            CmR (fragment): chloramphenicol acetyltransferase; cat; confers resistance to chloramphenicol
   2957..3028    +  promoter       AmpR promoter: bla
   3029..3889    +  CDS            AmpR: β-lactamase; bla; confers resistance to ampicillin, carbenicillin, and related antibiotics
>Addgene plasmid #172544 | pDCyR4 | addgene full sequence | sequence record 342847 | Addgene NGS Result
TGACCAAAATCCAGGTGGCACTTTTCGGGGAGCTAGCTCACTCGGTCGCTACGCTCCGGGCGTGAGACTG
CGGCGGGCGCTGCGGACACATACAAAGTTACCCACAGATTCCGTGGATAAGCAGGGGACTAACATGTGAG
GCAAAACAGCAGGGCCGCGCCGGTGGCGTTTTTCCATAGGCTCCGCCCTCCTGCCAGAGTTCACATAAAC
AGACGCTTTTCCGGTGCATCTGTGGGAGCCGTGAGGCTCAACCATGAATCTGACAGTACGGGCGAAACCC
GACAGGACTTAAAGATCCCCACCGTTTCCGGCGGGTCGCTCCCTCTTGCGCTCTCCTGTTCCGACCCTGC
CGTTTACCGGATACCTGTTCCGCCTTTCTCCCTTACGGGAAGTGTGGCGCTTTCTCATAGCTCACACACT
GGTATCTCGGCTCGGTGTAGGTCGTTCGCTCCAAGCTGGGCTGTAAGCAAGAACTCCCCGTTCAGCCCGA
CTGCTGCGCCTTATCCGGTAACTGTTCACTTGAGTCCAACCCGGAAAAGCACGGTAAAACGCCACTGGCA
GCAGCCATTGGTAACTGGGAGTTCGCAGAGGATTTGTTTAGCTAAACACGCGGTTGCTCTTGAAGTGTGC
GCCAAAGTCCGGCTACACTGGAAGGACAGATTTGGTTGCTGTGCTCTGCGAAAGCCAGTTACCACGGTTA
AGCAGTTCCCCAACTGACTTAACCTTCGATCAAACCACCTACCCAGGTGGTTTTTTCGTTTACAGGGCAA
AAGATTACGCGCAGAAAAAAAGGATCTCAAGAAGATCCTTTGATCTTTTCTACTGAACCGCTCTAGATTT
CAGTGCAATTTATCTCTTCAAATGTAGCACCTGAAGTCAGCCCCATACGATATAAGTTGTAATTCTCATG
TTAGTCATGCCCCGCGCCCACCGGAAGGAGCTGACTGGGTTGAAGGCTCTCAAGGGCATCGGTCGAGATC
CCGGTGCCTAATGAGTGAGCTAACTTACATTAATTGCGTTGCGCGTAAAACGACGGCCAGTGATCAACGT
TTGAATTTTGCATAACGTTCACGTGCAATTTCCAGGGTGCTATTACGCACACGTTCAAAACGTTCTTTAT
CTTTCTGCCACAGGCTACGAACTACCAGACCACGAACGCTGTTAAAAATCAGCCACAGAATATCTTCGGC
ATCATCACGGCTCAGACCACGGCTCACCAGCACACCCAGCCACATATCTTCAACAACAAAACGATTACGT
TCAACGGTACGCTGAATACCTTCACGCAGTGCCGGATCACGATCTGCTGCAACAATCAGATCCAGGCCGA
TGCTAAAATCATCATCCAGAAAAAATTCTGCTGCATCATCCAGCATCTGCTGAATAACATCATCTTCCGG
TTTCAGTTTTGCCAGACGTGCACGGCTACGTTCGGTAATCTGCTCATACAGCCATTCAAAGGTTGCCAGC
AGCAGTTCCAGTTTGGTCGGAAAATGATGGCTCTGTGCACCACGGCTAACACCGGCTGCACCCGGAACAT
CTGCAATACGAAAACCTGCATAACCTTTTTCACGCAGAACACCCAGTGCTGCTGCAATCAGTTTACCCTG
GGTTTCCATTGCACGTTCTGCCTGGGTACGACGTTTCGGGCTCATAAGAATCTCCGTTTGGTATTTACTA
TGAATATTCCATTGGGCGCTATCATGCCATACCGCGAAAGGTTTTGCGCCATTCGATGGCGCGCCGCCCC
AATTATTGAAGGCCTCCCTAACGGGGGGCCTTTTTTTGTTTCTGGTCTCCCGCTTAACGATCGTTGGCTG
GGATACATATGTCAATGTACCGGAACAAACAGACAATCTGGTCTGTTTGTATTATGGAAAATTTTTCTGT
ATAATAGATTCAACAAACAGACAATCTGGTCTGTTTGTAAAGCTGTCACCGGATGTGCTTTCCGGTCTGA
TGAGTCCGTGAGGACGAAACAGCCTCTACAAATAATTTTGTTTAAGAACTGGGAAGAGCGCAGATTAAAG
AGGAGAAATACTAGATGGCTTCCTCCGAAGACGTTATCAAAGAGTTCATGCGTTTCAAAGTTCGTATGGA
AGGTTCCGTTAACGGTCACGAGTTCGAAATCGAAGGTGAAGGTGAAGGTCGTCCGTACGAAGGTACCCAG
ACCGCTAAACTGAAAGTTACCAAAGGTGGTCCGCTGCCGTTCGCTTGGGACATCCTGTCCCCGCAGTTCC
AGTACGGTTCCAAAGCTTACGTTAAACACCCGGCTGACATCCCGGACTACCTGAAACTGTCCTTCCCGGA
AGGTTTCAAATGGGAACGTGTTATGAACTTCGAAGACGGTGGTGTTGTTACCGTTACCCAGGACTCCTCC
CTGCAAGACGGTGAGTTCATCTACAAAGTTAAACTGCGTGGTACCAACTTCCCGTCCGACGGTCCGGTTA
TGCAGAAAAAAACCATGGGTTGGGAAGCTTCCACCGAACGTATGTACCCGGAAGACGGTGCTCTGAAAGG
TGAAATCAAAATGCGTCTGAAACTGAAAGACGGTGGTCACTACGACGCTGAAGTTAAAACCACCTACATG
GCTAAAAAACCGGTTCAGCTGCCGGGTGCTTACAAAACCGACATCAAACTGGACATCACCTCCCACAACG
AAGACTACACCATCGTTGAACAGTACGAACGTGCTGAAGGTCGTCACTCCACCGGTGCTTAATAACGCTG
ATAGTGCTAGTGTAGATCGCGCTTTCCAGTCGGGAAACCTGTCGTGCCAGCTGCATTAATGAATCGGCCA
ACGCGCGGGGAGAGGCGGTTTGCGTATTGGGCGCATGCATAAAAACTGTTGTAATTCATTAAGCATTCTG
CCGACATGGAAGCCATCACAAACTGCATGATGAACCTGAATCGCCAGCGGCATCAGCACCTTGTCGCCTT
GCGTATAATATTTGCCCATTCAAATATGTATCCGCTCATGAGACAATAACCCTGATAAATGCTTCAATAA
TATTGAAAAAGGAAGAGTATGAGTATTCAACATTTCCGTGTCGCCCTTATTCCCTTTTTTGCGGCATTTT
GCCTTCCTGTTTTTGCTCACCCAGAAACGCTGGTGAAAGTAAAAGATGCTGAAGATCAGTTGGGTGCACG
AGTGGGTTACATCGAACTGGATCTCAACAGCGGTAAGATCCTTGAGAGTTTTCGCCCCGAAGAACGTTTT
CCAATGATGAGCACTTTTAAAGTTCTGCTATGTGGCGCGGTATTATCCCGTATTGACGCCGGGCAAGAGC
AACTCGGTCGCCGCATACACTATTCTCAGAATGACTTGGTTGAGTACTCACCAGTCACAGAAAAGCATCT
TACGGATGGCATGACAGTAAGAGAATTATGCAGTGCTGCCATAACCATGAGTGATAACACTGCGGCCAAC
TTACTTCTGACAACGATCGGAGGACCGAAGGAGCTAACCGCTTTTTTGCACAACATGGGGGATCATGTAA
CTCGCCTTGATCGTTGGGAACCGGAGCTGAATGAAGCCATACCAAACGACGAGCGTGACACCACGATGCC
TGTAGCAATGGCAACAACGTTGCGCAAACTATTAACTGGCGAACTACTTACTCTAGCTTCCCGGCAACAA
TTAATAGACTGGATGGAGGCGGATAAAGTTGCAGGACCACTTCTGCGCTCGGCCCTTCCGGCTGGCTGGT
TTATTGCTGATAAATCTGGAGCCGGTGAGCGTGGGTCTCGCGGTATCATTGCAGCACTGGGGCCAGATGG
TAAGCCCTCCCGTATCGTAGTTATCTACACGACGGGGAGTCAGGCAACTATGGATGAACGAAATAGACAG
ATCGCTGAGATAGGTGCCTCACTGATTAAGCATTGGTAACTGTCAGACCAAGTTTACTCATATATACTTT
AGATTGATTTAAAACTTCATTTTTAATTTAAAAGGATCTAGGTGAAGATCCTTTTTGATAATCTCA
